>Addgene plasmid #203673 | pQF-mNGsacB | addgene full sequence | sequence record 417529 | Addgene NGS Result
TCGACCCTTTCCGACGCTCACCGGGCTGGTTGCCCTCGCCGCTGGGCTGGCGGCCGTCTATGGCCCTGCA
AACGCGCCAGAAACGCCGTCGAAGCCGTGTGCGAGACACCGCGGCCGCCGGCGTTGTGGATACCTCGCGG
AAAACTTGGCCCTCACTGACAGATGAGGGGCGGACGTTGACACTTGAGGGGCCGACTCACCCGGCGCGGC
GTTGACAGATGAGGGGCAGGCTCGATTTCGGCCGGCGACGTGGAGCTGGCCAGCCTCGCAAATCGGCGAA
AACGCCTGATTTTACGCGAGTTTCCCACAGATGATGTGGACAAGCCTGGGGATAAGTGCCCTGCGGTATT
GACACTTGAGGGGCGCGACTACTGACAGATGAGGGGCGCGATCCTTGACACTTGAGGGGCAGAGTGCTGA
CAGATGAGGGGCGCACCTATTGACATTTGAGGGGCTGTCCACAGGCAGAAAATCCAGCATTTGCAAGGGT
TTCCGCCCGTTTTTCGGCCACCGCTAACCTGTCTTTTAACCTGCTTTTAAACCAATATTTATAAACCTTG
TTTTTAACCAGGGCTGCGCCCTGTGCGCGTGACCGCGCACGCCGAAGGGGGGTGCCCCCCCTTCTCGAAC
CCTCCCGGCCCGCTAACGCGGGCCTCCCATCCCCCCAGGGGCTGCGCCCCTCGGCCGCGAACGGCCTCAC
CCCAAAAATGGCAGCCAAGCTGACCACTTCTGCGCTCGGCCCTTCCGGCTGGCTGGTTTATTGCTGATAA
ATCTGGAGCCGGTGAGCGTGGGTCTCGCGGTATCATTGCAGCACTGGGGCCAGATGGTAAGCCCTCCCGT
ATCGTAGTTATCTACACGACGGGGAGTCAGGCAACTATGGATGAACGAAATAGACAGATCGCTGAGATAG
GTGCCTCACTGATTAAGCATTGGTAACTGTCAGACCAAGTTTACTCATATATACTTTAGATTGATTTAAA
ACTTCATTTTTAATTTAAAAGGATCTAGGTGAAGATCCTTTTTGATAATCTCATGACCAAAATCCCTTAA
CGTGAGTTTTCGTTCCACTGAGCGTCAGACCCCGTAGAAAAGATCAAAGGATCTTCTTGAGATCCTTTTT
TTCTGCGCGTAATCTGCTGCTTGCAAACAAAAAAACCACCGCTACCAGCGGTGGTTTGTTTGCCGGATCA
AGAGCTACCAACTCTTTTTCCGAAGGTAACTGGCTTCAGCAGAGCGCAGATACCAAATACTGTTCTTCTA
GTGTAGCCGTAGTTAGGCCACCACTTCAAGAACTCTGTAGCACCGCCTACATACCTCGCTCTGCTAATCC
TGTTACCAGTGGCTGCTGCCAGTGGCGATAAGTCGTGTCTTACCGGGTTGGACTCAAGACGATAGTTACC
GGATAAGGCGCAGCGGTCGGGCTGAACGGGGGGTTCGTGCACACAGCCCAGCTTGGAGCGAACGACCTAC
ACCGAACTGAGATACCTACAGCGTGAGCTATGAGAAAGCGCCACGCTTCCCGAAGGGAGAAAGGCGGACA
GGTATCCGGTAAGCGGCAGGGTCGGAACAGGAGAGCGCACGAGGGAGCTTCCAGGGGGAAACGCCTGGTA
TCTTTATAGTCCTGTCGGGTTTCGCCACCTCTGACTTGAGCGTCGATTTTTGTGATGCTCGTCAGGGGGG
CGGAGCCTATGGAAAAACGCCAGCAACGCGGCCTTTTTACGGTTCCTGGCCTTTTGCTGGCCTTTTGCTC
ACATGTTCAGCGCTTGAACTTGGCGTAGCGCTCGCGGGCGATTTCCAGGGTCGAGTTGCGGACGCGCTCG
AAGCGCTCCTTGTCCTTCTGCCACAGCGAGCGGACCGCCAGGCCGCGGACCGAGTTGAAGATCAGCCACA
GGATGTCCTCCGCGTCGTCGCGGCTCAGGCCGCGCGACACCAGCACGCCCAGCCACATATCCTCGACGAC
GAAGCGGTTGCGCTCGACGGTGCGCTGGATGCCCTCGCGCAGCGCCGGGTCGCGGTCGGCGGCCACGATC
AGGTCCAGCGAGATCGAGAAGTCGTCGTCCAGGAAGAACTCGGCGGCGTCGTCCAGCATCTGCTGGATGA
CGTCGTCCTCGGGCTTCAGCTTGGCCAGGCGGGCGCGGCTGCGCTCGGTGATCTGCTCGTACAGCCACTC
GAAGGTGGCCAGCAGCAGTTCCAGCTTGGTCGGGAAGTGGTGCGACTGGGCGCCGCGGCTGACGCCGGCG
GCGCCCGGGACGTCGGCGATGCGGAAGCCGGCATAGCCCTTCTCGCGCAGGACGCCCAGGGCGGCGGCGA
TCAGCTTGCCCTGGGTTTCCATCGCGCGCTCGGCCTGGGTGCGGCGCTTCGGCGACATGATGACCATTCG
GGGTCTCTCCCTGCTAGCATCAGGGTTATTGTATCATGAGCGGATACATATGTCAATGTACCGGAACAAA
CAGACAATCTGGTCTGTTTGTACATGGTTGACGGATCGCCGCGAAGCCGCTAACTGCGCCGGTTAACAAA
CAGACAATCTGGTCTGTTTGTAACTAGTAGAGGAAGCTTCCGCATGGTGAGCAAAGGTGAAGAGGATAAT
ATGGCAAGCCTGCCTGCAACCCATGAACTGCATATTTTTGGTAGCATTAACGGCGTGGATTTTGATATGG
TTGGTCAGGGCACCGGTAATCCGAATGATGGTTATGAAGAACTGAATCTGAAAAGCACCAAAGGCGATCT
GCAGTTTAGCCCGTGGATTCTGGTTCCGCATATTGGTTATGGTTTTCATCAGTATCTGCCGTATCCGGAT
GGTATGAGCCCGTTTCAGGCAGCAATGGTTGATGGTAGCGGTTATCAGGTTCATCGTACCATGCAGTTTG
AAGATGGTGCAAGCCTGACCGTTAATTATCGTTATACCTATGAAGGCAGCCACATTAAAGGCGAAGCACA
GGTTAAAGGCACCGGTTTTCCGGCAGATGGTCCGGTTATGACCAATAGTCTGACCGCAGCAGATTGGTGT
CGTAGCAAAAAAACCTATCCGAACGATAAAACCATCATCAGCACCTTCAAATGGTCATATACCACCGGCA
ATGGTAAACGTTATCGTAGCACCGCACGTACCACCTATACCTTTGCAAAACCGATGGCAGCAAACTATCT
GAAAAATCAGCCGATGTATGTGTTCCGTAAAACCGAACTGAAACACAGCAAAACAGAGCTGAACTTTAAA
GAATGGCAGAAAGCCTTTACCGATGTGATGGGTATGGATGAGCTGTATAAATAAGGTACCAAATGAACAT
CAAAAAGTTTGCAAAACAAGCAACAGTATTAACCTTTACTACCGCACTGCTGGCAGGAGGCGCAACTCAA
GCGTTTGCGAAAGAAACGAACCAAAAGCCATATAAGGAAACATACGGCATTTCCCATATTACACGCCATG
ATATGCTGCAAATCCCTGAACAGCAAAAAAATGAAAAATATCAAGTTCCTGAGTTCGATTCGTCCACAAT
TAAAAATATCTCTTCTGCAAAAGGCCTGGACGTTTGGGACAGCTGGCCATTACAAAACGCTGACGGCACT
GTCGCAAACTATCACGGCTACCACATCGTCTTTGCATTAGCCGGAGATCCTAAAAATGCGGATGACACAT
CGATTTACATGTTCTATCAAAAAGTCGGCGAAACTTCTATTGACAGCTGGAAAAACGCTGGCCGCGTCTT
TAAAGACAGCGACAAATTCGATGCAAATGATTCTATCCTAAAAGACCAAACACAAGAATGGTCAGGTTCA
GCCACATTTACATCTGACGGAAAAATCCGTTTATTCTACACTGATTTCTCCGGTAAACATTACGGCAAAC
AAACACTGACAACTGCACAAGTTAATGTATCAGCATCAGACAGCTCTTTGAACATCAACGGTGTAGAGGA
TTATAAATCAATCTTTGACGGTGACGGAAAAACGTATCAAAACGTACAGCAGTTCATCGATGAAGGCAAC
TACAGCTCAGGCGACAACCATACGCTGAGAGATCCTCACTACGTAGAAGATAAAGGCCACAAATACTTAG
TATTTGAAGCAAACACTGGAACTGAAGATGGCTACCAAGGCGAAGAATCTTTATTTAACAAAGCATACTA
TGGCAAAAGCACATCATTCTTCCGTCAAGAAAGTCAAAAACTTCTGCAAAGCGATAAAAAACGCACGGCT
GAGTTAGCAAACGGCGCTCTCGGTATGATTGAGCTAAACGATGATTACACACTGAAAAAAGTGATGAAAC
CGCTGATTGCATCTAACACAGTAACAGATGAAATTGAACGCGCGAACGTCTTTAAAATGAACGGCAAATG
GTATCTGTTCACTGACTCCCGCGGATCAAAAATGACGATTGACGGCATTACGTCTAACGATATTTACATG
CTTGGTTATGTTTCTAATTCTTTAACTGGCCCATACAAGCCGCTGAACAAAACTGGCCTTGTGTTAAAAA
TGGATCTTGATCCTAACGATGTAACCTTTACTTACTCACACTTCGCTGTACCTCAAGCGAAAGGAAACAA
TGTCGTGATTACAAGCTATATGACAAACAGAGGATTCTACGCAGACAAACAATCAACGTTTGCGCCGAGC
TTCCTGCTGAACATCAAAGGCAAGAAAACATCTGTTGTCAAAGACAGCATCCTTGAACAAGGACAATTAA
CAGTTAATAAATAAGGATCCGGTGAAGTGACCCGCAAAAAAAAAGGCCAGGGGATCGCTCCCCCGGCCTT
TTTTTTGAATTCACTGGCCGTCGTTTTACAACGTCGTGACTGGGAAAACCCTGGCGTTACCCAACTTAAT
CGCCTTGCAGCACATCCCCCTTTCGCCAGCTGGCGTAATAGCGAAGAGGCCCGCACCGATCGCCCTTCCC
AACAGTTGCGCAGCCTGAATGGCGAATGGCGCCTGATGCGGTATTTTCTCCTTACGCATCTGTGCGGTAT
TTCACACCGCATATGGTGCACTCTCAGTACAATCTGCTCTGATGCCGCATAGTTAAGCCAGCCCCGACAC
CCGCCAACACCCGCTGACGCGCCCTGACGGGCTTGTCTGCTCCCGGCATCCGCTTACAGACAAGCTGTGA
CCGTCTCCGGGAGCTGCATGTGTCAGAGGTTTTCACCGTCATCACCGAAACGCGCGAGACGAAAGGGCCT
CGTGATACGCCTATTTTTATAGGTTAATGTCATGATAATAATGGTTTCTTAGCACCCTTTCTCGGTCCTT
CAACGTTCCTGACAACGAGCCTCCTTTTCGCCAATCCATCGACAATCACCGCGAGTCCCTGCTCGAACGC
TGCGTCCGGACCGGCTTCGTCGAAGGCGTCTATCGCGGCCCGCAACAGCGGCGAGAGCGGAGCCTGTTCA
ACGGTGCCGCCGCGCTCGCCGGCATCGCTGTCGCCGGCCTGCTCCTCAAGCACGGCCCCAACAGTGAAGT
AGCTGATTGTCATCAGCGCATTGACGGCGTCCCCGGCCGAAAAACCCGCCTCGCAGAGGAAGCGAAGCTG
CGCGTCGGCCGTTTCCATCTGCGGTGCGCCCGGTCGCGTGCCGGCATGGATGCGCGCGCCATCGCGGTAG
GCGAGCAGCGCCTGCCTGAAGCTGCGGGCATTCCCGATCAGAAATGAGCGCCAGTCGTCGTCGGCTCTCG
GCACCGAATGCGTATGATTCTCCGCCAGCATGGCTTCGGCCAGTGCGTCGAGCAGCGCCCGCTTGTTCCT
GAAGTGCCAGTAAAGCGCCGGCTGCTGAACCCCCAACCGTTCCGCCAGTTTGCGTGTCGTCAGACCGTCT
ACGCCGACCTCGTTCAACAGGTCCAGGGCGGCACGGATCACTGTATTCGGCTGCAACTTTGTCATGCTTG
ACACTTTATCACTGATAAACATAATATGTCCACCAACTTATCAGTGATAAAGAATCCGCGCGTTCAATCG
GACCAGCGGAGGCTGGTCCGGAGGCCAGACGTGAAACCCAACATACCCCTGATCGTAATTCTGAGCACTG
TCGCGCTCGACGCTGTCGGCATCGGCCTGATTATGCCGGTGCTGCCGGGCCTCCTGCGCGATCTGGTTCA
CTCGAACGACGTCACCGCCCACTATGGCATTCTGCTGGCGCTGTATGCGTTGGTGCAATTTGCCTGCGCA
CCTGTGCTGGGCGCGCTGTCGGATCGTTTCGGGCGGCGGCCAATCTTGCTCGTCTCGCTGGCCGGCGCCA
CTGTCGACTACGCCATCATGGCGACAGCGCCTTTCCTTTGGGTTCTCTATATCGGGCGGATCGTGGCCGG
CATCACCGGGGCGACTGGGGCGGTAGCCGGCGCTTATATTGCCGATATCACTGATGGCGATGAGCGCGCG
CGGCACTTCGGCTTCATGAGCGCCTGTTTCGGGTTCGGGATGGTCGCGGGACCTGTGCTCGGTGGGCTGA
TGGGCGGTTTCTCCCCCCACGCTCCGTTCTTCGCCGCGGCAGCCTTGAACGGCCTCAATTTCCTGACGGG
CTGTTTCCTTTTGCCGGAGTCGCACAAAGGCGAACGCCGGCCGTTACGCCGGGAGGCTCTCAACCCGCTC
GCTTCGTTCCGGTGGGCCCGGGGCATGACCGTCGTCGCCGCCCTGATGGCGGTCTTCTTCATCATGCAAC
TTGTCGGACAGGTGCCGGCCGCGCTTTGGGTCATTTTCGGCGAGGATCGCTTTCACTGGGACGCGACCAC
GATCGGCATTTCGCTTGCCGCATTTGGCATTCTGCATTCACTCGCCCAGGCAATGATCACCGGCCCTGTA
GCCGCCCGGCTCGGCGAAAGGCGGGCACTCATGCTCGGAATGATTGCCGACGGCACAGGCTACATCCTGC
TTGCCTTCGCGACACGGGGATGGATGGCGTTCCCGATCATGGTCCTGCTTGCTTCGGGTGGCATCGGAAT
GCCGGCGCTGCAAGCAATGTTGTCCAGGCAGGTGGATGAGGAACGTCAGGGGCAGCTGCAAGGCTCACTG
GCGGCGCTCACCAGCCTGACCTCGATCGTCGGACCCCTCCTCTTCACGGCGATCTATGCGGCTTCTATAA
CAACGTGGAACGGGTGGGCATGGATTGCAGGCGCTGCCCTCTACTTGCTCTGCCTGCCGGCGCTGCGTCG
CGGGCTTTGGAGCGGCGCAGGGCAACGAGCCGATCGCTGATCGTGGAAACGATAGGCCTATGCCATGCGG
GTCAAGGCGACTTCCGGCAAGCTATACGCGCCCTAGAATTGTCAATTTTAATCCTCTGTTTATCGGCAGT
TCGTAGAGCGCGCCGTGCGTCCCGAGCGATACTGAGCGAAGCAAGTGCGTCGAGCAGTGCCCGCTTGTTC
CTGAAATGCCAGTAAAGCGCTGGCTGCTGAACCCCCAGCCGGAACTGACCCCACAAGGCCCTAGCGTTTG
CAATGCACCAGGTCATCATTGACCCAGGCGTGTTCCACCAGGCCGCTGCCTCGCAACTCTTCGCAGGCTT
CGCCGACCTGCTCGCGCCACTTCTTCACGCGGGTGGAATCCGATCCGCACATGAGGCGGAAGGTTTCCAG
CTTGAGCGGGTACGGCTCCCGGTGCGAGCTGAAATAGTCGAACATCCGTCGGGCCGTCGGCGACAGCTTG
CGGTACTTCTCCCATATGAATTTCGTGTAGTGGTCGCCAGCAAACAGCACGACGATTTCCTCGTCGATCA
GGACCTGGCAACGGGACGTTTTCTTGCCACGGTCCAGGACGCGGAAGCGGTGCAGCAGCGACACCGATTC
CAGGTGCCCAACGCGGTCGGACGTGAAGCCCATCGCCGTCGCCTGTAGGCGCGACAGGCATTCCTCGGCC
TTCGTGTAATACCGGCCATTGATCGACCAGCCCAGGTCCTGGCAAAGCTCGTAGAACGTGAAGGTGATCG
GCTCGCCGATAGGGGTGCGCTTCGCGTACTCCAACACCTGCTGCCACACCAGTTCGTCATCGTCGGCCCG
CAGCTCGACGCCGGTGTAGGTGATCTTCACGTCCTTGTTGACGTGGAAAATGACCTTGTTTTGCAGCGCC
TCGCGCGGGATTTTCTTGTTGCGCGTGGTGAACAGGGCAGAGCGGGCCGTGTCGTTTGGCATCGCTCGCA
TCGTGTCCGGCCACGGCGCAATATCGAACAAGGAAAGCTGCATTTCCTTGATCTGCTGCTTCGTGTGTTT
CAGCAACGCGGCCTGCTTGGCCTCGCTGACCTGTTTTGCCAGGTCCTCGCCGGCGGTTTTTCGCTTCTTG
GTCGTCATAGTTCCTCGCGTGTCGATGGTCATCGACTTCGCCAAACCTGCCGCCTCCTGTTCGAGACGAC
GCGAACGCTCCACGGCGGCCGATGGCGCGGGCAGGGCAGGGGGAGCCAGTTGCACGCTGTCGCGCTCGAT
CTTGGCCGTAGCTTGCTGGACCATCGAGCCGACGGACTGGAAGGTTTCGCGGGGCGCACGCATGACGGTG
CGGCTTGCGATGGTTTCGGCATCCTCGGCGGAAAACCCCGCGTCGATCAGTTCTTGCCTGTATGCCTTCC
GGTCAAACGTCCGATTCATTCACCCTCCTTGCGGGATTGCCCCGACTCACGCCGGGGCAATGTGCCCTTA
TTCCTGATTTGACCCGCCTGGTGCCTTGGTGTCCAGATAATCCACCTTATCGGCAATGAAGTCGGTCCCG
TAGACCGTCTGGCCGTCCTTCTCGTACTTGGTATTCCGAATCTTGCCCTGCACGAATACCAGCTCCGCGA
AGTCGCTCTTCTTGATGGAGCGCATGGGGACGTGCTTGGCAATCACGCGCACCCCCCGGCCGTTTTAGCG
GCTAAAAAAGTCATGGCTCTGCCCTCGGGCGGACCACGCCCATCATGACCTTGCCAAGCTCGTCCTGCTT
CTCTTCGATCTTCGCCAGCAGGGCGAGGATCGTGGCATCACCGAACCGCGCCGTGCGCGGGTCGTCGGTG
AGCCAGAGTTTCAGCAGGCCGCCCAGGCGGCCCAGGTCGCCATTGATGCGGGCCAGCTCGCGGACGTGCT
CATAGTCCACGACGCCCGTGATTTTGTAGCCCTGGCCGACGGCCAGCAGGTAGGCCTACAGGCTCATGCC
GGCCGCCGCCGCCTTTTCCTCAATCGCTCTTCGTTCGTCTGGAAGGCAGTACACCTTGATAGGTGGGCTG
CCCTTCCTGGTTGGCTTGGTTTCATCAGCCATCCGCTTGCCCTCATCTGTTACGCCGGCGGTAGCCGGCC
AGCCTCGCAGAGCAGGATTCCCGTTGAGCACCGCCAGGTGCGAATAAGGGACAGTGAAGAAGGAACACCC
GCTCGCGGGTGGGCCTACTTCACCTATCCTGCCCGGCTGACGCCGTTGGATACACCAAGGAAAGTCTACA
CGAACCCTTTGGCAAAATCCTGTATATCGTGCGAAAAAGGATGGATATACCGAAAAAATCGCTATAATGA
CCCCGAAGCAGGGTTATGCAGCGGAAAAGATCCG
Features (pLannotate 1.2.2; 19 found; start..end, strand, type, name):
     13..644     +  rep_origin     oriV: incP origin of replication
    722..935     +  CDS            bla(M) (fragment): β-lactamase lacking the signal sequence; bla(M); allows cytosolic expression of β-lactamase
   1107..1695    +  rep_origin     ori: high-copy-number ColE1/pMB1/pBR322/pUC origin of replication
   1760..2368    -  CDS            cymR: CYMR_PSEPU - Experimental evidence at transcript level: Swiss-Prot protein existence level 2. Involved in the repression of the cym and cmt operons which are responsible of the p-cymene degradation. From Pseudomonas putida (Arthrobacter siderocapsulatus).
   2399..2430    -  promoter       AmpR promoter (fragment): bla
   2445..2472    +  protein_bind   CuO: CymR-binding P2 operator sequence from the p-cmt operon of Pseudomonas putida (Mullick et al., 2006) CymR
   2515..2542    +  protein_bind   CuO: CymR-binding P2 operator sequence from the p-cmt operon of Pseudomonas putida (Mullick et al., 2006) CymR
   2564..3271    +  CDS            mNeonGreen: mNeonGreen is a basic (constitutively fluorescent) green/yellow fluorescent protein published in 2013, derived from Branchiostoma lanceolatum. It is reported to be a very rapidly-maturing monomer with moderate acid sensitivity.
   3283..4701    +  CDS            sacB: SACB_BACSU - Experimental evidence at protein level: Swiss-Prot protein existence level 1. From Bacillus subtilis (strain 168).
   4769..4926    +  CDS            lacZα (fragment): LacZα fragment of β-galactosidase; lacZ fragment
   4932..5031    -  misc_feature   bom (fragment): basis of mobility region from pBR322
   5133..5168    -  CDS            rop (fragment): Rop protein, which maintains plasmids at low copy number; rop
   5233..5875    -  CDS            TetR (fragment): tetracycline resistance regulatory protein; tetR
   5981..7180    +  CDS            TcR: tetracycline efflux protein; tetA; confers resistance to tetracycline
   7239..7391    -  CDS            tetR (fragment): TETR1_ECOLX - Experimental evidence at protein level: Swiss-Prot protein existence level 1. TetR is the repressor of the tetracycline resistance element; its N-terminal region forms a helix-turn-helix structure and binds DNA. Binding of tetracycline to TetR reduces the repressor affinity for the tetracycline resistance gene (tetA) promoter operator sites. From Escherichia coli.
   7411..8559    -  CDS            trfA: trans-acting replication protein that binds to and activates oriV
   8689..8793    -  CDS            traI (fragment): TRAI6_ECOLX - Experimental evidence at protein level: Swiss-Prot protein existence level 1. The initiation process of transfer DNA synthesis requires the interaction of at least three plasmid-specific components (TraH, I, and J) at the transfer origin resulting in the assembly of a specialised nucleoprotein complex - the relaxosome. Site- and strand-specific cleavage at the transfer origin is dependent on TraI and TraJ. From Escherichia coli.
   8831..9202    -  CDS            traJ: oriT-recognizing protein; traJ
   9235..9344    -  oriT           oriT: incP origin of transfer
