[The description below was written by a language model from this plasmid's Addgene catalogue record and pLannotate feature annotations shown in this document.]
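Description:
pQF-mNGsacB is a roughly 9.5 kb broad-host-range bacterial expression plasmid built on the pQF backbone, carrying mNeonGreen and sacB under the synthetic cumate-inducible promoter PQ5. It was developed in the context of graded, homogeneous gene expression in Pseudomonas aeruginosa. The backbone combines two replication systems: an IncP (RK2-type) oriV with its trans-acting initiator trfA, which supports maintenance in diverse Gram-negative hosts, and a high-copy ColE1/pUC-type origin for propagation in E. coli cloning strains. An IncP oriT together with traJ (and a traI remnant) allows conjugative mobilisation when transfer functions are supplied by a helper. Selection is by tetracycline, through the tetA efflux gene and an associated tetR sequence. Short fragments annotated as bla, lacZα, bom and rop appear to be non-functional leftovers of backbone construction.

The regulatory module consists of cymR, the Pseudomonas putida repressor of the cym/cmt operons, encoded divergently from the expression cassette near a fragment of the bla promoter, and two CuO operator sites positioned just upstream of the payload. CymR binds these operators and blocks transcription; cumate releases it and induces expression. Downstream, mNeonGreen (a bright, fast-maturing monomeric green-yellow fluorescent protein) is followed almost immediately by Bacillus subtilis sacB, so the two genes appear to be co-transcribed from PQ5. The sacB copy carries silent changes that remove BsrGI and HpaI sites. Levansucrase encoded by sacB makes Gram-negative cells sucrose-sensitive, so the pairing offers a fluorescent readout of promoter activity alongside a counterselectable marker. The retained flanking restriction sites would allow either gene to be exchanged, but the record does not spell out the plasmid's intended use beyond its contents.
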