Addgene plasmid #203673: pQF-mNGsacB
Purpose: pQF with mNeonGreen and sacB under control of PQ5
Depositing lab: Urs Jenal. Depositing organization: University of Basel. Publication: A Synthetic Cumate-Inducible Promoter for Graded and Homogenous Gene Expression in Pseudomonas aeruginosa. Klotz A, Kaczmarczyk A, Jenal U. Appl Environ Microbiol. 2023 May 18:e0021123. doi: 10.1128/aem.00211-23. PubMed 37199671.
Backbone
  Vector backbone: pQF
  Backbone manufacturer: Andreas Kaczmarczyk
  Backbone size w/o insert (bp): 7500
  Total vector size (bp): 9500
  Vector type: Bacterial Expression
Growth in bacteria
  Bacterial resistance: Tetracycline, 10 μg/mL
  Growth temperature: 37°C
  Growth strain: DH5alpha
  Copy number: High Copy
Gene/Insert 1
  Gene/Insert name: mNeonGreen (alt name: mNG)
  Species: Synthetic
  Insert size (bp): 700
  Promoter: PQ5
  Cloning method: Restriction Enzyme; 5′ cloning site SpeI (not destroyed); 3′ cloning site EcoRI (not destroyed)
  Sequencing primers: 5′ 10572 (TACATATGTCAATGTACCGG)
Gene/Insert 2
  Gene/Insert name: sacB
  Species: Bacillus subtilis
  Insert size (bp): 1400
  Mutation: Has synonymous (silent) mutations to remove BsrGI and HpaI restriction sites
  Promoter: PQ5
  Cloning method: Restriction Enzyme; 5′ cloning site KpnI (not destroyed); 3′ cloning site BamHI (not destroyed)
  Sequencing primers: 5′ 18048 (AAATCAGCCGATGTATGTGTTCCG); 3′ M13
Terms and licenses: Academic/Nonprofit Terms; Industry Terms: Not Available to Industry
How to cite: pQF-mNGsacB was a gift from Urs Jenal (Addgene plasmid # 203673 ; http://n2t.net/addgene:203673 ; RRID:Addgene_203673)
